Addgene plasmid #170950: EF1A_Hygro_P2A_RUNX1_G95R_Barcode
Purpose: Overexpression of RUNX1 G95R mutant protein.
Depositing lab: Prashant Mali. Depositing organization: University of California, San Diego (UCSD). Publication: Interface-guided phenotyping of coding variants in the transcription factor RUNX1. Ozturk K, Panwala R, Sheen J, Ford K, Jayne N, Portell A, Zhang DE, Hutter S, Haferlach T, Ideker T, Mali P, Carter H. Cell Rep. 2024 Jul 4;43(7):114436. doi: 10.1016/j.celrep.2024.114436. PubMed 38968069.
Backbone
  Vector backbone: EF1a_mCherry_P2A_Hygro_Barcode
  Backbone manufacturer: Prashant Mali (Addgene #120426)
  Backbone size w/o insert (bp): 9508
  Vector type: Mammalian Expression, Lentiviral
  Selectable markers: Hygromycin
Growth in bacteria
  Bacterial resistance: Ampicillin, 100 μg/mL
  Growth temperature: 37°C
  Growth strain: NEB Stable
  Copy number: High Copy
Gene/Insert
  Gene/Insert name: RUNX1 (alt name: AML1)
  Species: H. sapiens (human)
  Insert size (bp): 1359
  Mutation: G95R
  Entrez Gene: RUNX1 (a.k.a. AML1, AML1-EVI-1, AMLCR1, CBF2alpha, CBFA2, EVI-1, PEBP2aB, PEBP2alpha)
  Promoter: Ef1A
  Cloning method: Gibson Cloning
  Sequencing primers: 5′ CTGTGTAGAAGTACTCGCCGATAGTG; 3′ TCTTGTCTTCGTTGGGAGTG
Terms and licenses: Academic/Nonprofit Terms; Industry Terms: Not Available to Industry
Depositor comments: Please visit https://doi.org/10.1101/2023.08.03.551876 for bioRxiv preprint.
How to cite: EF1A_Hygro_P2A_RUNX1_G95R_Barcode was a gift from Prashant Mali (Addgene plasmid # 170950 ; http://n2t.net/addgene:170950 ; RRID:Addgene_170950)
