[The description below was written by a language model from this plasmid's Addgene catalogue record and pLannotate feature annotations shown in this document.]
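Description:
EF1A_Hygro_P2A_RUNX1_G95R_Barcode is a lentiviral transfer plasmid for stable overexpression of a mutant human transcription factor in mammalian cells. It was made by Gibson cloning into the EF1a_mCherry_P2A_Hygro_Barcode backbone, and the sequenced record is about 10.9 kb. In bacteria it is maintained through a high-copy ColE1/pUC-type origin with ampicillin resistance. An f1 origin is also present, along with an SV40/EM7-driven bleomycin (Zeocin) resistance cassette that lies outside the viral region.

The viral portion has a CMV enhancer/promoter fused to a truncated HIV-1 5' LTR, which allows Tat-independent transcription of the genomic RNA in packaging cells. This is followed by the Ψ packaging signal with a gag fragment, the RRE for Rev-dependent nuclear export, and the cPPT/CTS. The 3' end carries a second truncated LTR, annotated by the software as a 5' LTR, with an adjacent loxP site and a downstream bGH polyadenylation signal.

Between these elements, the EF-1α promoter drives a single transcript encoding hygromycin phosphotransferase followed by the 1,359 bp RUNX1 (AML1) coding sequence carrying the G95R substitution. The construct name indicates that a P2A self-cleaving peptide occupies the short gap between the two reading frames, though it is not annotated separately. This arrangement would yield the selection marker and RUNX1 as separate proteins, so hygromycin-resistant cells should also express the mutant. The name also refers to a barcode, but the feature table does not annotate it and its position is not stated. The recorded purpose is overexpression of RUNX1 G95R, and the associated work concerns phenotyping of RUNX1 coding variants.
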