Features (pLannotate 1.2.2; 33 found; start..end, strand, type, name):
    198..527     +  promoter       SV40 promoter: SV40 enhancer and early promoter
    575..622     +  promoter       EM7 promoter: synthetic bacterial promoter&nbsp
    641..1015    +  CDS            BleoR: antibiotic-binding protein; Sh ble from Streptoalloteichus hindustanus; confers resistance to bleomycin, phleomycin, and Zeocin™
   1025..1150    +  CDS            ble (fragment): BLE_KLEPN - Experimental evidence at protein level: Swiss-Prot protein existence level 1. Binding protein with a strong affinity to the bleomycin family of antibiotics. Binds to CL990; an antimitotic-antibiotic compound. From Klebsiella pneumoniae.
   1145..1266    +  polyA_signal   SV40 poly(A) signal: SV40 polyadenylation signal
   1337..1359    -  protein_bind   lac operator (fragment): The lac repressor binds to the lac operator to inhibit transcription in E. coli. This inhibition can be relieved by adding lactose or isopropyl-β-D-thiogalactopyranoside (IPTG). lac repressor encoded by lacI
   1363..1393    -  promoter       lac promoter: promoter for the E. coli lac operon
   1408..1429    -  protein_bind   CAP binding site: CAP binding activates transcription in the presence of cAMP. E. coli catabolite activator protein
   1442..1534    -  CDS            lacI (fragment): lac repressor; lacI; The lac repressor binds to the lac operator to inhibit transcription in E. coli. This inhibition can be relieved by adding lactose or isopropyl-β-D-thiogalactopyranoside (IPTG).
   1717..2305    -  rep_origin     ori: high-copy-number ColE1/pMB1/pBR322/pUC origin of replication
   2476..3336    -  CDS            AmpR: β-lactamase; bla; confers resistance to ampicillin, carbenicillin, and related antibiotics
   3337..3441    -  promoter       AmpR promoter: bla
   3500..3552    -  misc_feature   bom (fragment): basis of mobility region from pBR322
   3707..4086    +  enhancer       CMV enhancer: human cytomegalovirus immediate early enhancer
   4087..4286    +  promoter       CMV promoter: human cytomegalovirus (CMV) immediate early promoter
   4304..4484    +  LTR            5' LTR (truncated): truncated 5' long terminal repeat (LTR) from HIV-1
   4531..4656    +  misc_feature   HIV-1 Ψ: packaging signal of human immunodeficiency virus type 1
   4640..5003    +  CDS            HIV-1 gag (fragment): gag protein from human immunodeficiency virus 1; gag
   5149..5382    +  misc_feature   RRE: The Rev response element (RRE) of HIV-1 allows for Rev-dependent mRNA export from the nucleus to the cytoplasm.
   5759..5859    +  CDS            Rev (fragment): human immunodeficiency virus 1 (HIV-1) Rev protein; rev; enhances nuclear export of unspliced and incompletely spliced viral mRNAs
   5909..6026    +  misc_feature   cPPT/CTS: central polypurine tract and central termination sequence of HIV-1
   6089..6155    +  CDS            small t antigen (fragment): SV40 (simian virus 40) small t antigen
   6162..7340    +  promoter       EF-1α promoter: strong constitutive promoter for human elongation factor EF-1α
   7357..7375    +  promoter       T7 promoter: promoter for bacteriophage T7 RNA polymerase
   7395..7431    -  misc_feature   MCS (fragment): pBluescript multiple cloning site
   7439..8461    +  CDS            hph: KHYB_ECOLX - Experimental evidence at protein level: Swiss-Prot protein existence level 1. The aminoglycoside phosphotransferases achieve inactivation of their antibiotic substrates by phosphorylation. Only phosphorylates hygromycin and closely related compounds such as demethyl analogs and destomycin. From Escherichia coli.
   8528..9886    +  CDS            RUNX1: RUNX1_HUMAN - Also known as AML1, CBFA2. Experimental evidence at protein level: Swiss-Prot protein existence level 1. Isoform AML-1L interferes with the transactivation activity of RUNX1. From Homo sapiens (Human).
   9970..10083   +  CDS            nef (fragment): NEF_HV1LA - Experimental evidence at protein level: Swiss-Prot protein existence level 1. Extracellular Nef protein targets CD4(+) T-lymphocytes for apoptosis by interacting with CXCR4 surface receptors. From Human immunodeficiency virus type 1 group M subtype B (isolate Lai) (HIV-1).
  10081..10114   +  protein_bind   loxP: Cre-mediated recombination occurs in the 8-bp core sequence (GCATACAT). Cre recombinase
  10139..10319   +  LTR            5' LTR (truncated): truncated 5' long terminal repeat (LTR) from HIV-1
  10351..10575   +  polyA_signal   bGH poly(A) signal: bovine growth hormone polyadenylation signal
  10579..10600   +  promoter       SV40 promoter (fragment): SV40 enhancer and early promoter
  10621..184     +  rep_origin     f1 ori (across the origin) (sequence partly withheld): f1 bacteriophage origin of replication; arrow indicates direction of (+) strand synthesis
>Addgene plasmid #170950 | EF1A_Hygro_P2A_RUNX1_G95R_Barcode | addgene full sequence | sequence record 336118 | Addgene NGS Result
CCCTGATAGACGGTTTTTCGCCCTTTGACGTTGGAGTCCACGTTCTTT
[37 nt withheld, positions 49-85]
ACCCTATCTCGGTCTATTCTTTTGATTTATAAGGGATTTTGCCGATTTCGGCCTATTGGTTAAAAAATGA
GCTGATTTAACAAAAATTTAACGCGAATTAATTCTGTGGAATGTGTGTCAGTTAGGGTGTGGAAAGTCCC
CAGGCTCCCCAGCAGGCAGAAGTATGCAAAGCATGCATCTCAATTAGTCAGCAACCAGGTGTGGAAAGTC
CCCAGGCTCCCCAGCAGGCAGAAGTATGCAAAGCATGCATCTCAATTAGTCAGCAACCATAGTCCCGCCC
CTAACTCCGCCCATCCCGCCCCTAACTCCGCCCAGTTCCGCCCATTCTCCGCCCCATGGCTGACTAATTT
TTTTTATTTATGCAGAGGCCGAGGCCGCCTCTGCCTCTGAGCTATTCCAGAAGTAGTGAGGAGGCTTTTT
TGGAGGCCTAGGCTTTTGCAAAAAGCTCCCGGGAGCTTGTATATCCATTTTCGGATCTGATCAGCACGTG
TTGACAATTAATCATCGGCATAGTATATCGGCATAGTATAATACGACAAGGTGAGGAACTAAACCATGGC
CAAGTTGACCAGTGCCGTTCCGGTGCTCACCGCGCGCGACGTCGCCGGAGCGGTCGAGTTCTGGACCGAC
CGGCTCGGGTTCTCCCGGGACTTCGTGGAGGACGACTTCGCCGGTGTGGTCCGGGACGACGTGACCCTGT
TCATCAGCGCGGTCCAGGACCAGGTGGTGCCGGACAACACCCTGGCCTGGGTGTGGGTGCGCGGCCTGGA
CGAGCTGTACGCCGAGTGGTCGGAGGTCGTGTCCACGAACTTCCGGGACGCCTCCGGGCCGGCCATGACC
GAGATCGGCGAGCAGCCGTGGGGGCGGGAGTTCGCCCTGCGCGACCCGGCCGGCAACTGCGTGCACTTCG
TGGCCGAGGAGCAGGACTGACACGTGCTACGAGATTTCGATTCCACCGCCGCCTTCTATGAAAGGTTGGG
CTTCGGAATCGTTTTCCGGGACGCCGGCTGGATGATCCTCCAGCGCGGGGATCTCATGCTGGAGTTCTTC
GCCCACCCCAACTTGTTTATTGCAGCTTATAATGGTTACAAATAAAGCAATAGCATCACAAATTTCACAA
ATAAAGCATTTTTTTCACTGCATTCTAGTTGTGGTTTGTCCAAACTCATCAATGTATCTTATCATGTCTG
TATACCGTCGACCTCTAGCTAGAGCTTGGCGTAATCATGGTCATAGCTGTTTCCTGTGTGAAATTGTTAT
CCGCTCACAATTCCACACAACATACGAGCCGGAAGCATAAAGTGTAAAGCCTGGGGTGCCTAATGAGTGA
GCTAACTCACATTAATTGCGTTGCGCTCACTGCCCGCTTTCCAGTCGGGAAACCTGTCGTGCCAGCTGCA
TTAATGAATCGGCCAACGCGCGGGGAGAGGCGGTTTGCGTATTGGGCGCTCTTCCGCTTCCTCGCTCACT
GACTCGCTGCGCTCGGTCGTTCGGCTGCGGCGAGCGGTATCAGCTCACTCAAAGGCGGTAATACGGTTAT
CCACAGAATCAGGGGATAACGCAGGAAAGAACATGTGAGCAAAAGGCCAGCAAAAGGCCAGGAACCGTAA
AAAGGCCGCGTTGCTGGCGTTTTTCCATAGGCTCCGCCCCCCTGACGAGCATCACAAAAATCGACGCTCA
AGTCAGAGGTGGCGAAACCCGACAGGACTATAAAGATACCAGGCGTTTCCCCCTGGAAGCTCCCTCGTGC
GCTCTCCTGTTCCGACCCTGCCGCTTACCGGATACCTGTCCGCCTTTCTCCCTTCGGGAAGCGTGGCGCT
TTCTCATAGCTCACGCTGTAGGTATCTCAGTTCGGTGTAGGTCGTTCGCTCCAAGCTGGGCTGTGTGCAC
GAACCCCCCGTTCAGCCCGACCGCTGCGCCTTATCCGGTAACTATCGTCTTGAGTCCAACCCGGTAAGAC
ACGACTTATCGCCACTGGCAGCAGCCACTGGTAACAGGATTAGCAGAGCGAGGTATGTAGGCGGTGCTAC
AGAGTTCTTGAAGTGGTGGCCTAACTACGGCTACACTAGAAGAACAGTATTTGGTATCTGCGCTCTGCTG
AAGCCAGTTACCTTCGGAAAAAGAGTTGGTAGCTCTTGATCCGGCAAACAAACCACCGCTGGTAGCGGTG
GTTTTTTTGTTTGCAAGCAGCAGATTACGCGCAGAAAAAAAGGATCTCAAGAAGATCCTTTGATCTTTTC
TACGGGGTCTGACGCTCAGTGGAACGAAAACTCACGTTAAGGGATTTTGGTCATGAGATTATCAAAAAGG
ATCTTCACCTAGATCCTTTTAAATTAAAAATGAAGTTTTAAATCAATCTAAAGTATATATGAGTAAACTT
GGTCTGACAGTTACCAATGCTTAATCAGTGAGGCACCTATCTCAGCGATCTGTCTATTTCGTTCATCCAT
AGTTGCCTGACTCCCCGTCGTGTAGATAACTACGATACGGGAGGGCTTACCATCTGGCCCCAGTGCTGCA
ATGATACCGCGAGACCCACGCTCACCGGCTCCAGATTTATCAGCAATAAACCAGCCAGCCGGAAGGGCCG
AGCGCAGAAGTGGTCCTGCAACTTTATCCGCCTCCATCCAGTCTATTAATTGTTGCCGGGAAGCTAGAGT
AAGTAGTTCGCCAGTTAATAGTTTGCGCAACGTTGTTGCCATTGCTACAGGCATCGTGGTGTCACGCTCG
TCGTTTGGTATGGCTTCATTCAGCTCCGGTTCCCAACGATCAAGGCGAGTTACATGATCCCCCATGTTGT
GCAAAAAAGCGGTTAGCTCCTTCGGTCCTCCGATCGTTGTCAGAAGTAAGTTGGCCGCAGTGTTATCACT
CATGGTTATGGCAGCACTGCATAATTCTCTTACTGTCATGCCATCCGTAAGATGCTTTTCTGTGACTGGT
GAGTACTCAACCAAGTCATTCTGAGAATAGTGTATGCGGCGACCGAGTTGCTCTTGCCCGGCGTCAATAC
GGGATAATACCGCGCCACATAGCAGAACTTTAAAAGTGCTCATCATTGGAAAACGTTCTTCGGGGCGAAA
ACTCTCAAGGATCTTACCGCTGTTGAGATCCAGTTCGATGTAACCCACTCGTGCACCCAACTGATCTTCA
GCATCTTTTACTTTCACCAGCGTTTCTGGGTGAGCAAAAACAGGAAGGCAAAATGCCGCAAAAAAGGGAA
TAAGGGCGACACGGAAATGTTGAATACTCATACTCTTCCTTTTTCAATATTATTGAAGCATTTATCAGGG
TTATTGTCTCATGAGCGGATACATATTTGAATGTATTTAGAAAAATAAACAAATAGGGGTTCCGCGCACA
TTTCCCCGAAAAGTGCCACCTGACGTCGACGGATCGGGAGATCTCCCGATCCCCTATGGTGCACTCTCAG
TACAATCTGCTCTGATGCCGCATAGTTAAGCCAGTATCTGCTCCCTGCTTGTGTGTTGGAGGTCGCTGAG
TAGTGCGCGAGCAAAATTTAAGCTACAACAAGGCAAGGCTTGACCGACAATTGCATGAAGAATCTGCTTA
GGGTTAGGCGTTTTGCGCTGCTTCGCGATGTACGGGCCAGATATACGCGTTGACATTGATTATTGACTAG
TTATTAATAGTAATCAATTACGGGGTCATTAGTTCATAGCCCATATATGGAGTTCCGCGTTACATAACTT
ACGGTAAATGGCCCGCCTGGCTGACCGCCCAACGACCCCCGCCCATTGACGTCAATAATGACGTATGTTC
CCATAGTAACGCCAATAGGGACTTTCCATTGACGTCAATGGGTGGAGTATTTACGGTAAACTGCCCACTT
GGCAGTACATCAAGTGTATCATATGCCAAGTACGCCCCCTATTGACGTCAATGACGGTAAATGGCCCGCC
TGGCATTATGCCCAGTACATGACCTTATGGGACTTTCCTACTTGGCAGTACATCTACGTATTAGTCATCG
CTATTACCATGGTGATGCGGTTTTGGCAGTACATCAATGGGCGTGGATAGCGGTTTGACTCACGGGGATT
TCCAAGTCTCCACCCCATTGACGTCAATGGGAGTTTGTTTTGGCACCAAAATCAACGGGACTTTCCAAAA
TGTCGTAACAACTCCGCCCCATTGACGCAAATGGGCGGTAGGCGTGTACGGTGGGAGGTCTATATAAGCA
GCGCGTTTTGCCTGTACTGGGTCTCTCTGGTTAGACCAGATCTGAGCCTGGGAGCTCTCTGGCTAACTAG
GGAACCCACTGCTTAAGCCTCAATAAAGCTTGCCTTGAGTGCTTCAAGTAGTGTGTGCCCGTCTGTTGTG
TGACTCTGGTAACTAGAGATCCCTCAGACCCTTTTAGTCAGTGTGGAAAATCTCTAGCAGTGGCGCCCGA
ACAGGGACTTGAAAGCGAAAGGGAAACCAGAGGAGCTCTCTCGACGCAGGACTCGGCTTGCTGAAGCGCG
CACGGCAAGAGGCGAGGGGCGGCGACTGGTGAGTACGCCAAAAATTTTGACTAGCGGAGGCTAGAAGGAG
AGAGATGGGTGCGAGAGCGTCAGTATTAAGCGGGGGAGAATTAGATCGCGATGGGAAAAAATTCGGTTAA
GGCCAGGGGGAAAGAAAAAATATAAATTAAAACATATAGTATGGGCAAGCAGGGAGCTAGAACGATTCGC
AGTTAATCCTGGCCTGTTAGAAACATCAGAAGGCTGTAGACAAATACTGGGACAGCTACAACCATCCCTT
CAGACAGGATCAGAAGAACTTAGATCATTATATAATACAGTAGCAACCCTCTATTGTGTGCATCAAAGGA
TAGAGATAAAAGACACCAAGGAAGCTTTAGACAAGATAGAGGAAGAGCAAAACAAAAGTAAGACCACCGC
ACAGCAAGCGGCCGCTGATCTTCAGACCTGGAGGAGGAGATATGAGGGACAATTGGAGAAGTGAATTATA
TAAATATAAAGTAGTAAAAATTGAACCATTAGGAGTAGCACCCACCAAGGCAAAGAGAAGAGTGGTGCAG
AGAGAAAAAAGAGCAGTGGGAATAGGAGCTTTGTTCCTTGGGTTCTTGGGAGCAGCAGGAAGCACTATGG
GCGCAGCGTCAATGACGCTGACGGTACAGGCCAGACAATTATTGTCTGGTATAGTGCAGCAGCAGAACAA
TTTGCTGAGGGCTATTGAGGCGCAACAGCATCTGTTGCAACTCACAGTCTGGGGCATCAAGCAGCTCCAG
GCAAGAATCCTGGCTGTGGAAAGATACCTAAAGGATCAACAGCTCCTGGGGATTTGGGGTTGCTCTGGAA
AACTCATTTGCACCACTGCTGTGCCTTGGAATGCTAGTTGGAGTAATAAATCTCTGGAACAGATTTGGAA
TCACACGACCTGGATGGAGTGGGACAGAGAAATTAACAATTACACAAGCTTAATACACTCCTTAATTGAA
GAATCGCAAAACCAGCAAGAAAAGAATGAACAAGAATTATTGGAATTAGATAAATGGGCAAGTTTGTGGA
ATTGGTTTAACATAACAAATTGGCTGTGGTATATAAAATTATTCATAATGATAGTAGGAGGCTTGGTAGG
TTTAAGAATAGTTTTTGCTGTACTTTCTATAGTGAATAGAGTTAGGCAGGGATATTCACCATTATCGTTT
CAGACCCACCTCCCAACCCCGAGGGGACCCGACAGGCCCGAAGGAATAGAAGAAGAAGGTGGAGAGAGAG
ACAGAGACAGATCCATTCGATTAGTGAACGGATCGGCACTGCGTGCGCCAATTCTGCAGACAAATGGCAG
TATTCATCCACAATTTTAAAAGAAAAGGGGGGATTGGGGGGTACAGTGCAGGGGAAAGAATAGTAGACAT
AATAGCAACAGACATACAAACTAAAGAATTACAAAAACAAATTACAAAAATTCAAAATTTTCGGGTTTAT
TACAGGGACAGCAGAGATCCAGTTTGGTTAATTAATCGATAAGCTTTGCAAAGATGGATAAAGTTTTAAA
CAGAGAGGAATCTTTGCAGCTAATGGACCTTCTAGGTCTTGAAAGGAGTGGGAATTGGCTCCGGTGCCCG
TCAGTGGGCAGAGCGCACATCGCCCACAGTCCCCGAGAAGTTGGGGGGAGGGGTCGGCAATTGAACCGGT
GCCTAGAGAAGGTGGCGCGGGGTAAACTGGGAAAGTGATGTCGTGTACTGGCTCCGCCTTTTTCCCGAGG
GTGGGGGAGAACCGTATATAAGTGCAGTAGTCGCCGTGAACGTTCTTTTTCGCAACGGGTTTGCCGCCAG
AACACAGGTAAGTGCCGTGTGTGGTTCCCGCGGGCCTGGCCTCTTTACGGGTTATGGCCCTTGCGTGCCT
TGAATTACTTCCACCTGGCTGCAGTACGTGATTCTTGATCCCGAGCTTCGGGTTGGAAGTGGGTGGGAGA
GTTCGAGGCCTTGCGCTTAAGGAGCCCCTTCGCCTCGTGCTTGAGTTGAGGCCTGGCCTGGGCGCTGGGG
CCGCCGCGTGCGAATCTGGTGGCACCTTCGCGCCTGTCTCGCTGCTTTCGATAAGTCTCTAGCCATTTAA
AATTTTTGATGACCTGCTGCGACGCTTTTTTTCTGGCAAGATAGTCTTGTAAATGCGGGCCAAGATCTGC
ACACTGGTATTTCGGTTTTTGGGGCCGCGGGCGGCGACGGGGCCCGTGCGTCCCAGCGCACATGTTCGGC
GAGGCGGGGCCTGCGAGCGCGGCCACCGAGAATCGGACGGGGGTAGTCTCAAGCTGGCCGGCCTGCTCTG
GTGCCTGGCCTCGCGCCGCCGTGTATCGCCCCGCCCTGGGCGGCAAGGCTGGCCCGGTCGGCACCAGTTG
CGTGAGCGGAAAGATGGCCGCTTCCCGGCCCTGCTGCAGGGAGCTCAAAATGGAGGACGCGGCGCTCGGG
AGAGCGGGCGGGTGAGTCACCCACACAAAGGAAAAGGGCCTTTCCGTCCTCAGCCGTCGCTTCATGTGAC
TCCACGGAGTACCGGGCGCCGTCCAGGCACCTCGATTAGTTCTCGAGCTTTTGGAGTACGTCGTCTTTAG
GTTGGGGGGAGGGGTTTTATGCGATGGAGTTTCCCCACACTGAGTGGGTGGAGACTGAAGTTAGGCCAGC
TTGGCACTTGATGTAATTCTCCTTGGAATTTGCCCTTTTTGAGTTTGGATCTTGGTTCATTCTCAAGCCT
CAGACAGTGGTTCAAAGTTTTTTTCTTCCATTTCAGGTGTCGTGAGGAATTAGCTTGGTACTAATACGAC
TCACTATAGGGAGACCCAAGCTGGCTAGGTAAGCTTGATATCGAATTCCTGCAGCCCGGGGGATCCCGCC
ACCATGAAAAAGCCTGAACTCACCGCGACGTCTGTCGAGAAGTTTCTGATCGAAAAGTTCGACAGCGTCT
CCGACCTGATGCAGCTCTCGGAGGGCGAAGAATCTCGTGCTTTCAGCTTCGATGTAGGAGGGCGTGGATA
TGTCCTGCGGGTAAATAGCTGCGCCGATGGTTTCTACAAAGATCGTTATGTTTATCGGCACTTTGCATCG
GCCGCGCTCCCGATTCCGGAAGTGCTTGACATTGGGGAATTCAGCGAGAGCCTGACCTATTGCATCTCCC
GCCGTGCACAGGGTGTCACGTTGCAAGACCTGCCTGAAACCGAACTGCCCGCTGTTCTGCAGCCGGTCGC
GGAGGCCATGGATGCGATCGCTGCGGCCGATCTTAGCCAGACGAGCGGGTTCGGCCCATTCGGACCGCAA
GGAATCGGTCAATACACTACATGGCGTGATTTCATATGCGCGATTGCTGATCCCCATGTGTATCACTGGC
AAACTGTGATGGACGACACCGTCAGTGCGTCCGTCGCGCAGGCTCTCGATGAGCTGATGCTTTGGGCCGA
GGACTGCCCCGAAGTCCGGCACCTCGTGCACGCGGATTTCGGCTCCAACAATGTCCTGACGGACAATGGC
CGCATAACAGCGGTCATTGACTGGAGCGAGGCGATGTTCGGGGATTCCCAATACGAGGTCGCCAACATCT
TCTTCTGGAGGCCGTGGTTGGCTTGTATGGAGCAGCAGACGCGCTACTTCGAGCGGAGGCATCCGGAGCT
TGCAGGATCGCCGCGGCTCCGGGCGTATATGCTCCGCATTGGTCTTGACCAACTCTATCAGAGCTTGGTT
GACGGCAATTTCGATGATGCAGCTTGGGCGCAGGGTCGATGCGACGCAATCGTCCGATCCGGAGCCGGGA
CTGTCGGGCGTACACAAATCGCCCGCAGAAGCGCGGCCGTCTGGACCGATGGCTGTGTAGAAGTACTCGC
CGATAGTGGAAACCGACGCCCCAGCACTCGTCCGAGGGCAAAGGAAGGATCCGGCGCAACAAACTTCTCT
CTGCTGAAACAAGCCGGAGATGTCGAAGAGAATCCTGGACCGATGCGTATCCCCGTAGATGCCAGCACGA
GCCGCCGCTTCACGCCGCCTTCCACCGCGCTGAGCCCAGGCAAGATGAGCGAGGCGTTGCCGCTGGGCGC
CCCGGACGCCGGCGCTGCCCTGGCCGGCAAGCTGAGGAGCGGCGACCGCAGCATGGTGGAGGTGCTGGCC
GACCACCCGGGCGAGCTGGTGCGCACCGACAGCCCCAACTTCCTCTGCTCCGTGCTGCCTACGCACTGGC
GCTGCAACAAGACCCTGCCCATCGCTTTCAAGGTGGTGGCCCTACGGGATGTTCCAGATGGCACTCTGGT
CACTGTGATGGCTGGCAATGATGAAAACTACTCGGCTGAGCTGAGAAATGCTACCGCAGCCATGAAGAAC
CAGGTTGCAAGATTTAATGACCTCAGGTTTGTCGGTCGAAGTGGAAGAGGGAAAAGCTTCACTCTGACCA
TCACTGTCTTCACAAACCCACCGCAAGTCGCCACCTACCACAGAGCCATCAAAATCACAGTGGATGGGCC
CCGAGAACCTCGAAGACATCGGCAGAAACTAGATGATCAGACCAAGCCCGGGAGCTTGTCCTTTTCCGAG
CGGCTCAGTGAACTGGAGCAGCTGCGGCGCACAGCCATGAGGGTCAGCCCACACCACCCAGCCCCCACGC
CCAACCCTCGTGCCTCCCTGAACCACTCCACTGCCTTTAACCCTCAGCCTCAGAGTCAGATGCAGGATAC
AAGGCAGATCCAACCATCCCCACCGTGGTCCTACGATCAGTCCTACCAATACCTGGGATCCATTGCCTCT
CCTTCTGTGCACCCAGCAACGCCCATTTCACCTGGACGTGCCAGCGGCATGACAACCCTCTCTGCAGAAC
TTTCCAGTCGACTCTCAACGGCACCCGACCTGACAGCGTTCAGCGACCCGCGCCAGTTCCCCGCGCTGCC
CTCCATCTCCGACCCCCGCATGCACTATCCAGGCGCCTTCACCTACTCCCCGACGCCGGTCACCTCGGGC
ATCGGCATCGGCATGTCGGCCATGGGCTCGGCCACGCGCTACCACACCTACCTGCCGCCGCCCTACCCCG
GCTCGTCGCAAGCGCAGGGAGGCCCGTTCCAAGCCAGCTCGCCCTCCTACCACCTGTACTACGGCGCCTC
GGCCGGCTCCTACCAGTTCTCCATGGTGGGCGGCGAGCGCTCGCCGCCGCGCATCCTGCCGCCCTGCACC
AACGCCTCCACCGGCTCCGCGCTGCTCAACCCCAGCCTCCCGAACCAGAGCGACGTGGTGGAGGCCGAGG
GCAGCCACAGCAACTCCCCCACCAACATGGCGCCCTCCGCGCGCCTGGAGGAGGCCGTGTGGAGGCCCTA
CTGACTAGCTAAGTTAGAACTATTTCCTGGCTGTTACGCGTTGCTTGCGAGTCTACTGACGGGCTTGTTA
AACAGTGAACCGCCCGCCCCACGACCCGCAGCGCCCGACCGAAAGGAGCGCACGACCCCATGCATCGAAC
AAAAGAAAAGGGGGGACTGGAAGGGCTAATTCACTCCCAACGAAGACAAGATATCATAACTTCGTATAGC
ATACATTATACGAAGTTATCGTCTAGCTGGTCCGGACTGTACTGGGTCTCTCTGGTTAGACCAGATCTGA
GCCTGGGAGCTCTCTGGCTAACTAGGGAACCCACTGCTTAAGCCTCAATAAAGCTTGCCTTGAGTGCTTC
AAGTAGTGTGTGCCCGTCTGTTGTGTGACTCTGGTAACTAGAGATCCCTCAGACCCTTTTAGTCAGTGTG
GAAAATCTCTAGCAGGGCCCGTTTAAACCCGCTGATCAGCCTCGACTGTGCCTTCTAGTTGCCAGCCATC
TGTTGTTTGCCCCTCCCCCGTGCCTTCCTTGACCCTGGAAGGTGCCACTCCCACTGTCCTTTCCTAATAA
AATGAGGAAATTGCATCGCATTGTCTGAGTAGGTGTCATTCTATTCTGGGGGGTGGGGTGGGGCAGGACA
GCAAGGGGGAGGATTGGGAAGACAATAGCAGGCATGCTGGGGATGCGGTGGGCTCTATGGCTTCTGAGGC
GGAAAGAACCAGCTGGGGCTCTAGGGGGTATCCCC
[124 nt withheld, positions 10621-10744]
C
[91 nt withheld, positions 10746-10836]
AGGGTGATGGTTCACGTAGTGGGCCATCG
